>Addgene plasmid #103735 | LSB-hsa-miR-769-3p | depositor full sequence | sequence record 196518 | Full Sequence
AATTGAGGGGATAACGCAGGAAAGAACATGTGAGCAAAAGGCCAGCAAAAGGCCAGGAACCGTAAAAAGG
CCGCGTTGCTGGCGTTTTTCCATAGGCTCCGCCCCCCTGACGAGCATCACAAAAATCGACGCTCAAGTCA
GAGGTGGCGAAACCCGACAGGACTATAAAGATACCAGGCGTTTCCCCCTGGAAGCTCCCTCGTGCGCTCT
CCTGTTCCGACCCTGCCGCTTACCGGATACCTGTCCGCCTTTCTCCCTTCGGGAAGCGTGGCGCTTTCTC
ATAGCTCACGCTGTAGGTATCTCAGTTCGGTGTAGGTCGTTCGCTCCAAGCTGGGCTGTGTGCACGAACC
CCCCGTTCAGCCCGACCGCTGCGCCTTATCCGGTAACTATCGTCTTGAGTCCAACCCGGTAAGACACGAC
TTATCGCCACTGGCAGCAGCCACTGGTAACAGGATTAGCAGAGCGAGGTATGTAGGCGGTGCTACAGAGT
TCTTGAAGTGGTGGCCTAACTACGGCTACACTAGAAGAACAGTATTTGGTATCTGCGCTCTGCTGAAGCC
AGTTACCTTCGGAAAAAGAGTTGGTAGCTCTTGATCCGGCAAACAAACCACCGCTGGTAGCGGTGGTTTT
TTTGTTTGCAAGCAGCAGATTACGCGCAGAAAAAAAGGATCTCAAGAAGATCCTTTGATCTTTTCTACGG
GGTCTGACGCTCAGTGGAACGAAAACTCACGTTAAGGGATTTTGGTCATGAGATTATCAAAAAGGATCTT
CACCTAGATCCTTTTAAATTAAAAATGAAGTTTTAAATCAATCTAAAGTATATATGAGTAAACTTGGTCT
GACAGTTACCAATGCTTAATCAGTGAGGCACCTATCTCAGCGATCTGTCTATTTCGTTCATCCATAGTTG
CCTGACTCCCCGTCGTGTAGATAACTACGATACGGGAGGGCTTACCATCTGGCCCCAGTGCTGCAATGAT
ACCGCGAGAACCACGCTCACCGGCTCCAGATTTATCAGCAATAAACCAGCCAGCCGGAAGGGCCGAGCGC
AGAAGTGGTCCTGCAACTTTATCCGCCTCCATCCAGTCTATTAATTGTTGCCGGGAAGCTAGAGTAAGTA
GTTCGCCAGTTAATAGTTTGCGCAACGTTGTTGCCATTGCTACAGGCATCGTGGTGTCACGCTCGTCGTT
TGGTATGGCTTCATTCAGCTCCGGTTCCCAACGATCAAGGCGAGTTACATGATCCCCCATGTTGTGCAAA
AAAGCGGTTAGCTCCTTCGGTCCTCCGATCGTTGTCAGAAGTAAGTTGGCCGCAGTGTTATCACTCATGG
TTATGGCAGCACTGCATAATTCTCTTACTGTCATGCCATCCGTAAGATGCTTTTCTGTGACTGGTGAGTA
CTCAACCAAGTCATTCTGAGAATAGTGTATGCGGCGACCGAGTTGCTCTTGCCCGGCGTCAATACGGGAT
AATACCGCGCCACATAGCAGAACTTTAAAAGTGCTCATCATTGGAAAACGTTCTTCGGGGCGAAAACTCT
CAAGGATCTTACCGCTGTTGAGATCCAGTTCGATGTAACCCACTCGTGCACCCAACTGATCTTCAGCATC
TTTTACTTTCACCAGCGTTTCTGGGTGAGCAAAAACAGGAAGGCAAAATGCCGCAAAAAAGGGAATAAGG
GCGACACGGAAATGTTGAATACTCATACTCTTCCTTTTTCAATATTATTGAAGCATTTATCAGGGTTATT
GTCTCATGAGCGGATACATATTTGAATGTAGCTCCGAATTTCTCGAGGGCTTGTCGACGACGGCGGTCTC
CGTCGTCAGGATCATGAATTCGACCCGCCTGCCACCATGACCGAGTACAAGCCCACGGTGCGCCTCGCCA
CCCGCGACGACGTCCCCCGGGCCGTACGCACCCTCGCCGCCGCGTTCGCCGACTACCCCGCCACGCGCCA
CACCGTCGACCCGGACCGCCACATCGAGCGGGTCACCGAGCTGCAAGAACTCTTCCTCACGCGCGTCGGG
CTCGACATCGGCAAGGTGTGGGTCGCGGACGACGGCGCCGCGGTGGCGGTCTGGACCACGCCGGAGAGCG
TCGAAGCGGGGGCGGTGTTCGCCGAGATCGGCCCGCGCATGGCCGAGTTGAGCGGTTCCCGGCTGGCCGC
GCAGCAACAGATGGAAGGCCTCCTGGCGCCGCACCGGCCCAAGGAGCCCGCGTGGTTCCTGGCCACCGTC
GGCGTCTCGCCCGACCACCAGGGCAAGGGTCTGGGCAGCGCCGTCGTGCTCCCCGGAGTGGAGGCGGCCG
AGCGCGCCGGGGTGCCCGCCTTCCTGGAGACATCCGCGCCCCGCAACCTCCCCTTCTACGAGCGGCTCGG
CTTCACCGTCACCGCCGACGTCGAGGTGCCCGAAGGACCGCGCACCTGGTGCATGACCCGCAAGCCCGGT
GCCTGATACGCGTGAATTCACTCCTCAGGTGCAGGCTGCCTATCAGAAGGTGGTGGCTGGTGTGGCCAAT
GCCCTGGCTCACAAATACCACTGAGATCTTTTTCCCTCTGCCAAAAATTATGGGGACATCATGAAGCCCC
TTGAGCATCTGACTTCTGGCTAATAAAGGAAATTTATTTTCATTGCAATAGTGTGTTGGAATTTTTTGTG
TCTCTCACTCGGAAGGACATATGGGAGGGCAAATCATTTAAAACATCAGAATGAGTATTTGGTTTAGAGT
TTGGCAACATATGCCCATATGCTGGCTGCCATGAACAAAGGTTGGCTATAAAGAGGTCATCAGTATATGA
AACAGCCCCCTGCTGTCCATTCCTTATTCCATAGAAAAGCCTTGACTTGAGGTTAGATTTTTTTTATATT
TTGTTTTGTGTTATTTTTTTCTTTAACATCCCTAAAATTTTCCTTACATGTTTTACTAGCCAGATTTTTC
CTCCTCTCCTGACTACTCCCAGTCATAGCTGTCCCTCTTCTCTTATGGAGATCCCTCGACCTGCAGCCCA
AGCTTGAATTCTCTAGAATTACCCTGTTATCCCTATGCTTGGTTTACCGAGCTCTTATTGGTTTTCAAAC
TTCATTGACTGTGCCCAACGCGCCTGGGAGCTCACGGGGACAGCCCCCCCCCAAAGCCCCCAGGGATGTA
ATTACGTCCCTCCCCCGCTAGGGGGCAGCAGCGAGCCGCCCGGGGCTCCGCTCCGGTCCGGCGCTCCCCC
CGCATCCCCGAGCCGGCAGCGTGCGGGGACAGCCCGGGCACGGGGAAGGTGGCACGGGATCGCTTTCCTC
TGAACGCTTCTCGCTGCTCTTTGAGCCTGCAGACACCTGGGGGGATACGGGGAAAAAGCTAGGCTGAAAG
ACCGGTTCTTAGAATGACACGCGCCTGGGAGCTCACGGGGACAGCCCCCCCCCAAAGCCCCCAGGGATGT
AATTACGTCCCTCCCCCGCTAGGGGGCAGCAGCGAGCCGCCCGGGGCTCCGCTCCGGTCCGGCGCTCCCC
CCGCATCCCCGAGCCGGCAGCGTGCGGGGACAGCCCGGGCACGGGGAAGGTGGCACGGGATCGCTTTCCT
CTGAACGCTTCTCGCTGCTCTTTGAGCCTGCAGACACCTGGGGGGATACGGGGAAAAAGCTAACTTCTGA
GACGACAACTTTGTATAGAAAAGTTGGCTCCGAATTCGCCCTTGACAGCAGAGATCCAGTTTGGTTAATT
AATTGGCTCCGGTGCCCGTCAGTGGGCAGAGCGCACATCGCCCACAGTCCCCGAGAAGTTGTGGGGAGGG
GTCGGCAATTGAACCGGTGCCTAGAGAAGGTGGCGCGGGGTAAACTGGGAAAGTGATGTCGTGTACTGGC
TCCGCCTTTTTCCCGAGGGTGGGGGAGAACCGTATATAAGTGCAGTAGTCGCCGTGAACGTTCTTTTTCG
CAACGGGTTTGCCGCCAGAACACAGGTAAGTGCCGTGTGTGGTTCCCGCGGGCCTGGCCTCTTTACGGGT
TATGGCCCTTGCGTGCCTTGAATTACTTCCACCTGGCTGCAGTACGTGATTCTTGATCCCGAGCTTCGGG
TTGGAAGTGGGTGGGAGAGTTCGAGGCCTTGCGCTTAAGGAGCCCCTTCGCCTCGTGCTTGAGTTGAGGC
CTGGCCTGGGCGCTGGGGCCGCCGCGTGCGAATCTGGTGGCACCTTCGCGCCTGTCTCGCTGCTTTCGAT
AAGTCTCTAGCCATTTAAAATTTTTGATGACCTGCTGCGACGCTTTTTTTCTGGCAAGATAGTCTTGTAA
ATGCGGGCCAAGATCTGCACACTGGTATTTCGGTTTTTGGGGCCGCGGGCGGCGACGGGGCCCGTGCGTC
CCAGCGCACATGTTCGGCGAGGCGGGGCCTGCGAGCGCGGCCACCGAGAATCGGACGGGGGTAGTCTCAA
GCTGGCCGGCCTGCTCTGGTGCCTGGCCTCGCGCCGCCGTGTATCGCCCCGCCCTGGGCGGCAAGGCTGG
CCCGGTCGGCACCAGTTGCGTGAGCGGAAAGATGGCCGCTTCCCGGCCCTGCTGCAGGGAGCTCAAAATG
GAGGACGCGGCGCTCGGGAGAGCGGGCGGGTGAGTCACCCACACAAAGGAAAAGGGCCTTTCCGTCCTCA
GCCGTCGCTTCATGTGACTCCACGGAGTACCGGGCGCCGTCCAGGCACCTCGATTAGTTCTCGAGCTTTT
GGAGTACGTCGTCTTTAGGTTGGGGGGAGGGGTTTTATGCGATGGAGTTTCCCCACACTGAGTGGGTGGA
GACTGAAGTTAGGCCAGCTTGGCACTTGATGTAATTCTCCTTGGAATTTGCCCTTTTTGAGTTTGGATCT
TGGTTCATTCTCAAGCCTCAGACAGTGGTTCAAAGTTTTTTTCTTCCATTTCAGGTGTCGTGAGAAGGGC
GAATTCGACCCAAGTTTGTACAAAAAAGCAGGCTGGATCCAGGTGCCACCATGGTGAGCGAGCTGATTAA
GGAGAACATGCACATGAAGCTGTACATGGAGGGCACCGTGAACAACCACCACTTCAAGTGCACATCCGAG
GGCGAAGGCAAGCCCTACGAGGGCACCCAGACCATGAGAATCAAGGCGGTCGAGGGCGGCCCTCTCCCCT
TCGCCTTCGACATCCTGGCTACCAGCTTCATGTACGGCAGCAAAACCTTCATCAACCACACCCAGGGCAT
CCCCGACTTCTTTAAGCAGTCCTTCCCCGAGGGCTTCACATGGGAGAGAGTCACCACATACGAAGATGGG
GGCGTGCTGACCGCTACCCAGGACACCAGCCTCCAGGACGGCTGCCTCATCTACAACGTCAAGATCAGAG
GGGTGAACTTCCCATCCAACGGCCCTGTGATGCAGAAGAAAACACTCGGCTGGGAGGCCTCCACCGAGAC
ACTGTACCCCGCTGACGGCGGCCTGGAAGGCAGAGCCGACATGGCCCTGAAGCTCGTGGGCGGGGGCCAC
CTGATCTGCAACCTTAAGACCACATACAGATCCAAGAAACCCGCTAAGAACCTCAAGATGCCCGGCGTCT
ACTATGTGGACAGGAGACTGGAAAGAATCAAGGAGGCCGACAAAGAGACATACGTCGAGCAGCACGAGGT
GGCTGTGGCCAGATACTGCGACCTCCCTAGCAAACTGGGGCACAAACTTAATTGAGAATTCTACCACCCA
GCTTTCTTGTACAAAGTGGTACGTCTCAAGACCAGAGGTCTCTGCTTTTTGAAGTAACCAAGACCCCGGA
GATCCCAGAACCAAGACCCCGGAGATCCCAGAACCAAGACCCCGGAGATCCCAGAACCAAGACCCCGGAG
ATCCCAGCAACCAGAAGAGACCTGTGCTTCACTCCTCAGGTGCAGGCTGCCTATCAGAAGGTGGTGGCTG
GTGTGGCCAATGCCCTGGCTCACAAATACCACTGAGATCTTTTTCCCTCTGCCAAAAATTATGGGGACAT
CATGAAGCCCCTTGAGCATCTGACTTCTGGCTAATAAAGGAAATTTATTTTCATTGCAATAGTGTGTTGG
AATTTTTTGTGTCTCTCACTCGGAAGGACATATGGGAGGGCAAATCATTTAAAACATCAGAATGAGTATT
TGGTTTAGAGTTTGGCAACATATGCCCATATGCTGGCTGCCATGAACAAAGGTTGGCTATAAAGAGGTCA
TCAGTATATGAAACAGCCCCCTGCTGTCCATTCCTTATTCCATAGAAAAGCCTTGACTTGAGGTTAGATT
TTTTTTATATTTTGTTTTGTGTTATTTTTTTCTTTAACATCCCTAAAATTTTCCTTACATGTTTTACTAG
CCAGATTTTTCCTCCTCTCCTGACTACTCCCAGTCATAGCTGTCCCTCTTCTCTTATGGAGATCCCGAGC
GGTGCGTTTTTATGCTTGTAGTATTGTATAATGTTTTTAAGATCCAAGCTTCTGACCTCTTCTCTTCCTC
CCACAGGGCCTCGAGACAATTGCATCGATGGTACCAGTGAAAGTCTGCAATGAATTCGAGTTGGCGCGCC
TGTCATTCTAAATCTCTCTTTCAGCCTAAAGCTTTTTCCCCGTATCCCCCCAGGTGTCTGCAGGCTCAAA
GAGCAGCGAGAAGCGTTCAGAGGAAAGCGATCCCGTGCCACCTTCCCCGTGCCCGGGCTGTCCCCGCACG
CTGCCGGCTCGGGGATGCGGGGGGAGCGCCGGACCGGAGCGGAGCCCCGGGCGGCTCGCTGCTGCCCCCT
AGCGGGGGAGGGACGTAATTACATCCCTGGGGGCTTTGGGAGGGGGCTGTCCCCGTGAGCTCCCAGGCGC
GCCTGTCATTCTAAATCTCTCTTTCAGCCTAAAGCTTTTTCCCCGTATCCCCCCAGGTGTCTGCAGGCTC
AAAGAGCAGCGAGAAGCGTTCAGAGGAAAGCGATCCCGTGCCACCTTCCCCGTGCCCGGGCTGTCCCCGC
ACGCTGCCGGCTCGGGGATGCGGGGGGAGCGCCGGACCGGAGCGGAGCCCCGGGCGGCTCGCTGCTGCCC
CCTAGCGGGGGAGGGACGTAATTACATCCCTGGGGGCTTTGGGGGGGGGCTGTCCCCGTGAGCTCCCAGG
CGCGCCAACTCGGTACCGTATCGATGTCGACGTTAACGCTAGTGATATCAACTTTGTATAGAAAAGTTGG
CTCCGAATTCGCCCTTGACAGCAGAGATCCAGTTTGGTTAATTAATTGGCTCCGGTGCCCGTCAGTGGGC
AGAGCGCACATCGCCCACAGTCCCCGAGAAGTTGTGGGGAGGGGTCGGCAATTGAACCGGTGCCTAGAGA
AGGTGGCGCGGGGTAAACTGGGAAAGTGATGTCGTGTACTGGCTCCGCCTTTTTCCCGAGGGTGGGGGAG
AACCGTATATAAGTGCAGTAGTCGCCGTGAACGTTCTTTTTCGCAACGGGTTTGCCGCCAGAACACAGGT
AAGTGCCGTGTGTGGTTCCCGCGGGCCTGGCCTCTTTACGGGTTATGGCCCTTGCGTGCCTTGAATTACT
TCCACCTGGCTGCAGTACGTGATTCTTGATCCCGAGCTTCGGGTTGGAAGTGGGTGGGAGAGTTCGAGGC
CTTGCGCTTAAGGAGCCCCTTCGCCTCGTGCTTGAGTTGAGGCCTGGCCTGGGCGCTGGGGCCGCCGCGT
GCGAATCTGGTGGCACCTTCGCGCCTGTCTCGCTGCTTTCGATAAGTCTCTAGCCATTTAAAATTTTTGA
TGACCTGCTGCGACGCTTTTTTTCTGGCAAGATAGTCTTGTAAATGCGGGCCAAGATCTGCACACTGGTA
TTTCGGTTTTTGGGGCCGCGGGCGGCGACGGGGCCCGTGCGTCCCAGCGCACATGTTCGGCGAGGCGGGG
CCTGCGAGCGCGGCCACCGAGAATCGGACGGGGGTAGTCTCAAGCTGGCCGGCCTGCTCTGGTGCCTGGC
CTCGCGCCGCCGTGTATCGCCCCGCCCTGGGCGGCAAGGCTGGCCCGGTCGGCACCAGTTGCGTGAGCGG
AAAGATGGCCGCTTCCCGGCCCTGCTGCAGGGAGCTCAAAATGGAGGACGCGGCGCTCGGGAGAGCGGGC
GGGTGAGTCACCCACACAAAGGAAAAGGGCCTTTCCGTCCTCAGCCGTCGCTTCATGTGACTCCACGGAG
TACCGGGCGCCGTCCAGGCACCTCGATTAGTTCTCGAGCTTTTGGAGTACGTCGTCTTTAGGTTGGGGGG
AGGGGTTTTATGCGATGGAGTTTCCCCACACTGAGTGGGTGGAGACTGAAGTTAGGCCAGCTTGGCACTT
GATGTAATTCTCCTTGGAATTTGCCCTTTTTGAGTTTGGATCTTGGTTCATTCTCAAGCCTCAGACAGTG
GTTCAAAGTTTTTTTCTTCCATTTCAGGTGTCGTGAGAAGGGCGAATTCGACCCAAGTTTGTACAAAAAA
GCAGGCTCGCCACCATGGTGAGCAAGGGCGAGGAGCTGTTCACCGGGGTGGTGCCCATCCTGGTCGAGCT
GGACGGCGACGTAAACGGCCACAAGTTCAGCGTGAGGGGCGAGGGCGAGGGCGATGCCACCAACGGCAAG
CTGACCCTGAAGTTCATCTGCACCACCGGCAAGCTGCCCGTGCCCTGGCCCACCCTCGTGACCACCCTGA
GCCACGGCGTGCAGTGCTTCGCCCGCTACCCCGACCACATGAAGCAGCACGACTTCTTCAAGTCCGCCAT
GCCCGAAGGCTACGTCCAGGAGCGCACCATCTTCTTCAAGGACGACGGCACCTACAAGACCCGCGCCGAG
GTGAAGTTCGAGGGCGACACCCTAGTGAACCGCATCGAGCTGAAGGGCGTCGACTTCAAGGAGGACGGCA
ACATCCTGGGGCACAAGCTGGAGTACAACTTCAACAGCCACAACATCTATATCATGGCCGTCAAGCAGAA
GAACGGCATCAAGGTGAACTTCAAGATCCGCCACAACGTGGAGGACGGCAGCGTGCAGCTCGCCGACCAC
TACCAGCAGAACACCCCCATCGGCGACGGCCCCGTGCTGCTGCCCGACAGCCACTACCTGAGCACCCAGT
CCGTGCTGAGCAAAGACCCCAACGAGAAGCGCGATCACATGGTCCTGCTGGAGTTCCGCACCGCCGCCGG
GATCACTCTCGGCATGGACGAGCTGTACAAGTAATACCACCCAGCTTTCTTGTACAAAGTGGTACGCGTG
AATTCACTCCTCAGGTGCAGGCTGCCTATCAGAAGGTGGTGGCTGGTGTGGCCAATGCCCTGGCTCACAA
ATACCACTGAGATCTTTTTCCCTCTGCCAAAAATTATGGGGACATCATGAAGCCCCTTGAGCATCTGACT
TCTGGCTAATAAAGGAAATTTATTTTCATTGCAATAGTGTGTTGGAATTTTTTGTGTCTCTCACTCGGAA
GGACATATGGGAGGGCAAATCATTTAAAACATCAGAATGAGTATTTGGTTTAGAGTTTGGCAACATATGC
CCATATGCTGGCTGCCATGAACAAAGGTTGGCTATAAAGAGGTCATCAGTATATGAAACAGCCCCCTGCT
GTCCATTCCTTATTCCATAGAAAAGCCTTGACTTGAGGTTAGATTTTTTTTATATTTTGTTTTGTGTTAT
TTTTTTCTTTAACATCCCTAAAATTTTCCTTACATGTTTTACTAGCCAGATTTTTCCTCCTCTCCTGACT
ACTCCCAGTCATAGCTGTCCCTCTTCTCTTATGGAGATCCCTCGACCTGCAGCCCAAGCTTGGCGTAATC
ATGGTCATAGCTGTTTCCTGTGTGAAATTGTTATCCGCTCACAATTCCACACAACATACGAGCCGGAAGC
ATAAAGTGTAAAGCCTGGGGTGCCTAATGAGTGAGCTAACTCACATTAATTGCGTTGCGCTCACTGCCCG
CTTTCCAGTCGGGAAACCTGTCGTGCCAGCGGATCGACAGTACTAAGCTTGGTCTAATACCCAATCTCTC
GTCTTATCCAGATGTTTTATACGCCTCTGGCCCGTGTCTCAAAATCTCTGATGTTACATTGCACAAGATA
AAATAATATCATCATGAACAATAAAACTGTCTGCTTACATAAACAGTAATACAAGGGGTGTTATGAGCCA
TATTCAACGGGAAACGTCGAGGCCGCGATTAAATTCCAACATGGATGCTGATTTATATGGGTATAAATGG
GCTCGCGATAATGTCGGGCAATCAGGTGCGACAATCTATCGCTTGTATGGGAAGCCCGATGCGCCAGAGT
TGTTTCTGAAACATGGCAAAGGTAGCGTTGCCAATGATGTTACAGATGAGATGGTCAGACTAAACTGGCT
GACGGAATTTATGCCTCTTCCGACCATCAAGCATTTTATCCGTACTCCTGATGATGCATGGTTACTCACC
ACTGCGATCCCCGGAAAAACAGCATTCCAGGTATTAGAAGAATATCCTGATTCAGGTGAAAATATTGTTG
ATGCGCTGGCAGTGTTCCTGCGCCGGTTGCATTCGATTCCTGTTTGTAATTGTCCTTTTAACAGCGATCG
CGTATTTCGTCTCGCTCAGGCGCAATCACGAATGAATAACGGTTTGGTTGATGCGAGTGATTTTGATGAC
GAGCGTAATGGCTGGCCTGTTGAACAAGTCTGGAAAGAAATGCATAAACTTTTGCCATTCTCACCGGATT
CAGTCGTCACTCATGGTGATTTCTCACTTGATAACCTTATTTTTGACGAGGGGAAATTAATAGGTTGTAT
TGATGTTGGACGAGTCGGAATCGCAGACCGATACCAGGATCTTGCCATCCTATGGAACTGCCTCGGTGAG
TTTTCTCCTTCATTACAGAAACGGCTTTTTCAAAAATATGGTATTGATAATCCTGATATGAATAAATTGC
AGTTTCATTTGATGCTCGATGAGTTTTTCTAATCAGAATTGGTTAATTGGTTGTAACACTGGCAGAGCAT
TACGCTGACTTGACGGGACGGCGCAAGCTCATGACCAAAATCCCTTAACGTGAGTTACGCGTCGTTCCAC
TGAGCGTCAGAGGTATCACTAGTATTACAGAGGTAAGTTATAACAGTCGCCTAACCC
Features (pLannotate 1.2.2; 28 found; start..end, strand, type, name):
     87..675     -  rep_origin     ori: high-copy-number ColE1/pMB1/pBR322/pUC origin of replication
    846..1706    -  CDS            AmpR: β-lactamase; bla; confers resistance to ampicillin, carbenicillin, and related antibiotics
   1707..1778    -  promoter       AmpR promoter: bla
   1857..2456    +  CDS            PuroR: puromycin N-acetyltransferase; pac from Streptomyces alboniger; confers resistance to puromycin
   2461..2541    +  CDS            HBB (fragment): HBB_PONPY - Experimental evidence at transcript level: Swiss-Prot protein existence level 2. Involved in oxygen transport from the lung to the various peripheral tissues. From Pongo pygmaeus (Bornean orangutan).
   2612..2667    +  polyA_signal   β-globin poly(A) signal: rabbit β-globin polyadenylation signal (Gil and Proudfoot, 1987)
   3646..3666    +  protein_bind   attB4: mutant version of attB; core recombination site for the Gateway® BP reaction BP Clonase™
   3734..3945    +  promoter       EF-1α core promoter: core promoter for human elongation factor EF-1α
   3946..4884    +  intron         EF-1α intron A: intron upstream of the start codon of human EF-1α
   4911..4931    +  protein_bind   attB1: mutant version of attB; core recombination site for the Gateway® BP reaction BP Clonase™
   4951..5646    +  CDS            mKate2: mKate2 is a basic (constitutively fluorescent) red fluorescent protein published in 2009, derived from Entacmaea quadricolor. It is reported to be a rapidly-maturing monomer with moderate acid sensitivity.
   5666..5690    -  protein_bind   attB2: mutant version of attB; recombination site for the Gateway® BP reaction BP Clonase™
   5838..5912    +  CDS            HBB (fragment): HBB_PONPY - Experimental evidence at transcript level: Swiss-Prot protein existence level 2. Involved in oxygen transport from the lung to the various peripheral tissues. From Pongo pygmaeus (Bornean orangutan).
   5983..6038    +  polyA_signal   β-globin poly(A) signal: rabbit β-globin polyadenylation signal (Gil and Proudfoot, 1987)
   6422..6447    +  misc_feature   SA: splice acceptor site
   7119..7139    +  protein_bind   attB4: mutant version of attB; core recombination site for the Gateway® BP reaction BP Clonase™
   7207..7418    +  promoter       EF-1α core promoter: core promoter for human elongation factor EF-1α
   7419..8357    +  intron         EF-1α intron A: intron upstream of the start codon of human EF-1α
   8384..8404    +  protein_bind   attB1: mutant version of attB; core recombination site for the Gateway® BP reaction BP Clonase™
   8415..9131    +  CDS            EBFP2: EBFP2 is a basic (constitutively fluorescent) blue fluorescent protein published in 2007, derived from Aequorea victoria. It is reported to be a rapidly-maturing monomer with moderate acid sensitivity.
   9139..9163    -  protein_bind   attB2: mutant version of attB; recombination site for the Gateway® BP reaction BP Clonase™
   9167..9247    +  CDS            HBB (fragment): HBB_PONPY - Experimental evidence at transcript level: Swiss-Prot protein existence level 2. Involved in oxygen transport from the lung to the various peripheral tissues. From Pongo pygmaeus (Bornean orangutan).
   9318..9373    +  polyA_signal   β-globin poly(A) signal: rabbit β-globin polyadenylation signal (Gil and Proudfoot, 1987)
   9756..9778    -  protein_bind   lac operator (fragment): The lac repressor binds to the lac operator to inhibit transcription in E. coli. This inhibition can be relieved by adding lactose or isopropyl-β-D-thiogalactopyranoside (IPTG). lac repressor encoded by lacI
   9782..9812    -  promoter       lac promoter: promoter for the E. coli lac operon
   9827..9848    -  protein_bind   CAP binding site: CAP binding activates transcription in the presence of cAMP. E. coli catabolite activator protein
   9861..9900    -  CDS            lacI (fragment): lac repressor; lacI; The lac repressor binds to the lac operator to inhibit transcription in E. coli. This inhibition can be relieved by adding lactose or isopropyl-β-D-thiogalactopyranoside (IPTG).
  10073..10882   +  CDS            KanR: aminoglycoside phosphotransferase; aph(3')-Ia; confers resistance to kanamycin in bacteria or G418 (Geneticin®) in eukaryotes
