[The description below was written by a language model from this plasmid's Addgene catalogue record and pLannotate feature annotations shown in this document.]
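Description:
LSB-hsa-miR-769-3p is an 11 kb mammalian expression plasmid built on the Low Sensor Backbone (LSB), designed as a two-colour fluorescent sensor of microRNA activity. It is propagated in E. coli from a high-copy ColE1/pUC-type origin and carries both β-lactamase (AmpR) and an aminoglycoside phosphotransferase (KanR), so it is selected with ampicillin and kanamycin together. A puromycin N-acetyltransferase coding sequence followed by a rabbit β-globin poly(A) signal is also present for selection in mammalian cells. The feature table does not annotate a dedicated mammalian promoter upstream of it.

The payload consists of two parallel transcription units, each driven by the human EF-1α core promoter with its intron A and terminated by β-globin 3' sequence and a poly(A) signal. One unit expresses the red fluorescent protein mKate2 and the other the blue fluorescent protein EBFP2. Both reading frames are flanked by attB4, attB1 and attB2 sites, remnants of Gateway-style assembly of promoter and gene modules. According to the record, a target site for human miR-769-3p lies in the 3' UTR of the mKate2 transcript. It is not separately annotated, but would fall in the gap between the mKate2 cassette's attB2 site and the β-globin sequence. In cells where miR-769-3p is active, mKate2 output is repressed while EBFP2 is unaffected and serves as an internal normaliser for plasmid dose and transfection efficiency, so the mKate2-to-EBFP2 ratio reports miRNA activity.

The depositor notes that the repeated poly(A) elements make the plasmid inherently unstable. They also note small insertions flanking the puromycin coding region, relative to the deposited sequence, that do not impair selection.
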