Addgene plasmid #103735: LSB-hsa-miR-769-3p
Purpose: Used to sense miRNA activity using fluorescence based tools. hsa-miR-769-3p target in 3' UTR of of mKate. miRNA activity can be measured by the repression of mKate2 relative to EBFP2 fluorescent proteins . Plasmid is inherently unstable; please see Depositor Comments
Depositing lab: Ron Weiss. Depositing organization: Massachusetts Institute of Technology. Publication: A mixed antagonistic/synergistic miRNA repression model enables accurate predictions of multi-input miRNA sensor activity. Gam JJ, Babb J, Weiss R. Nat Commun. 2018 Jun 22;9(1):2430. doi: 10.1038/s41467-018-04575-0. PubMed 29934631.
Backbone
  Vector backbone: Low Sensor Backbone (LSB)
  Vector type: Mammalian Expression, Synthetic Biology
Growth in bacteria
  Bacterial resistance: Ampicillin and Kanamycin, 100 & 50 μg/mL
  Growth temperature: 30°C
  Growth strain: NEB Stable
  Copy number: High Copy
Gene/Insert
  Gene/Insert name: hsa-miR-769-3p target
  Species: H. sapiens (human)
  Entrez Gene: MIR769 (a.k.a. MIRN769, hsa-mir-769, mir-769)
  Promoter: EF-1a
  Cloning method: Gibson Cloning
Terms and licenses: Academic/Nonprofit Terms; Industry Terms: Not Available to Industry
Depositor comments: Please note that this plasmid is inherently unstable due to a repeating poly A element. We recommend performing a diagnostic digest on multiple colonies upon receipt. The depositors would like to note the presence of several discrepancies between the depositor sequence and physical plasmid sequence. In particular, the sequences upstream and downstream of the puromycin coding region have 10 bp insertions which do not affect the ability to perform puromycin selection. The sequences for those regions within the physical plasmids are as follows: Upstream of Puro: GAATTCGACCGCCTGTCTCAAGGTGCCACC; Downstream of Puro: GCTTTGAGACTACGCGTGAATTCACTCCTC. Please contact if you are interested in this plasmid prior to placing an order.
How to cite: LSB-hsa-miR-769-3p was a gift from Ron Weiss (Addgene plasmid # 103735 ; http://n2t.net/addgene:103735 ; RRID:Addgene_103735)
