>Addgene plasmid #103735 | LSB-hsa-miR-769-3p | depositor partial sequence | sequence record 196519 | hsa-miR-769-3p target
AACCAAGACCCCGGAGATCCCAG
